Addgene plasmid #219159: SFFV-REL-Brd 205
Purpose: Transcription factor REL with a specific barcode assigned.
Depositing lab: Filipe Pereira. Depositing organization: Center for Neuroscience and Cell Biology, University of Coimbra. Publication: A combinatorial transcription factor screening platform for immune cell reprogramming. Kurochkin I, Altman AR, Caiado I, Pertiga-Cabral D, Halitzki E, Minaeva M, Zimmermannova O, Henriques-Oliveira L, Klein D, Nair M, Oliveira D, Cajal LR, Knittel R, Feick C, Ringner M, Martin M, Cirovic B, Pires CF, Rosa FF, Sitnicka E, Theis FJ, Pereira CF. Cell Syst. 2026 Jan 21;17(1):101457. doi: 10.1016/j.cels.2025.101457. Epub 2026 Jan 14. PubMed 41539305.
Backbone
  Vector backbone: SFFV-MCS
  Backbone size w/o insert (bp): 6611
  Vector type: Lentiviral
Growth in bacteria
  Bacterial resistance: Ampicillin, 100 μg/mL
  Growth temperature: 37°C
  Growth strain: NEB Stable
  Copy number: High Copy
Gene/Insert
  Gene/Insert name: REL
  Species: H. sapiens (human)
  Insert size (bp): 1764
  Mutation: Codon optimized
  Entrez Gene: REL (a.k.a. C-Rel, HIVEN86A, IMD92)
  Promoter: The spleen focus-forming virus (SFFV) promoter
  Cloning method: Other
Terms and licenses: Academic/Nonprofit Terms; Industry Terms: Not Available to Industry
Depositor comments: Barcode sequence cloned into XbaI restriction site. Design of plasmid is as follows: SFFV-[TF sequence]-WPRE-[Barcode sequence].
How to cite: SFFV-REL-Brd 205 was a gift from Filipe Pereira (Addgene plasmid # 219159 ; http://n2t.net/addgene:219159 ; RRID:Addgene_219159)
