[The description below was written by a language model from this plasmid's Addgene catalogue record and pLannotate feature annotations shown in this document.]
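Description:
SFFV-REL-Brd 205 is a third-generation-style, self-inactivating HIV-1 lentiviral transfer plasmid built on the SFFV-MCS backbone and carrying a codon-optimized human REL (c-Rel) open reading frame together with a construct-specific DNA barcode. In bacteria it is maintained through a high-copy ColE1/pUC-type origin and selected with ampicillin via the bla gene. An f1 origin, an SV40 origin and lac/T7/T3 cloning-vector remnants are also present in the backbone. The record lists no mammalian selection marker or fluorescent reporter.

The viral genome is transcribed in packaging cells from an RSV enhancer/promoter fused to a truncated 5' LTR. It contains the Ψ packaging signal with a partial gag sequence, the RRE for Rev-dependent nuclear export, and the cPPT/CTS, which aids nuclear import of the reverse-transcribed genome. Downstream, the spleen focus-forming virus LTR promoter drives REL, an NF-κB family transcription factor of about 1.76 kb cloned between multiple cloning site fragments. A WPRE follows to enhance transcript stability and expression, and the ΔU3 3' LTR inactivates LTR promoter activity after integration, with an SV40 poly(A) signal beyond it. According to the depositor, the layout is SFFV–TF–WPRE–barcode, with the barcode inserted at an XbaI site after the WPRE. The barcode itself is not annotated in the feature table, but this position would place it within the expressed transcript.

The plasmid is one member of a barcoded transcription factor collection made for combinatorial screening in immune cell reprogramming, where the barcode identifies which factor was delivered to a transduced cell.
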