Features (pLannotate 1.2.2; 28 found; start..end, strand, type, name):
      8..234     +  promoter       RSV promoter: Rous sarcoma virus enhancer/promoter
    235..415     +  LTR            5' LTR (truncated): truncated 5' long terminal repeat (LTR) from HIV-1
    462..587     +  misc_feature   HIV-1 Ψ: packaging signal of human immunodeficiency virus type 1
    571..934     +  CDS            HIV-1 gag (fragment): gag protein from human immunodeficiency virus 1; gag
   1080..1313    +  misc_feature   RRE: The Rev response element (RRE) of HIV-1 allows for Rev-dependent mRNA export from the nucleus to the cytoplasm.
   1690..1790    +  CDS            Rev (fragment): human immunodeficiency virus 1 (HIV-1) Rev protein; rev; enhances nuclear export of unspliced and incompletely spliced viral mRNAs
   1809..1926    +  misc_feature   cPPT/CTS: central polypurine tract and central termination sequence of HIV-1
   1960..2361    +  promoter       SFFV promoter: spleen focus-forming virus long terminal repeat (LTR) promoter
   2371..2394    +  misc_feature   MCS (fragment): pBluescript multiple cloning site
   2401..4161    +  CDS            REL (fragment): REL_HUMAN - Experimental evidence at protein level: Swiss-Prot protein existence level 1. Proto-oncogene that may play a role in differentiation and lymphopoiesis. NF-kappa-B is a pleiotropic transcription factor which is present in almost all cell types and is involved in many biological processed such as inflammation, immunity, differentiation, cell growth, tumorigenesis and apoptosis. NF-kappa-B is a homo- or heterodimeric complex formed by the Rel-like domain-containing proteins RELA/p65, RELB, NFKB1/p105, NFKB1/p50, REL and NFKB2/p52. The dimers bind at kappa-B sites in the DNA of their t
   4168..4193    +  misc_feature   MCS (fragment): pBluescript multiple cloning site
   4193..4252    +  CDS            S (fragment): HBSAG_WHV6 - Experimental evidence at transcript level: Swiss-Prot protein existence level 2. The middle envelope protein plays an important role in the budding of the virion. It is involved in the induction of budding in a nucleocapsid independent way. In this process the majority of envelope proteins bud to form subviral lipoprotein particles of 22 nm of diameter that do not contain a nucleocapsid (By similarity). From Woodchuck hepatitis B virus (isolate w64/pWS23) (WHV).
   4384..4787    +  misc_feature   WPRE: woodchuck hepatitis virus posttranscriptional regulatory element
   4845..4904    +  CDS            nef (fragment): NEF_HV1Z2 - Experimental evidence at protein level: Swiss-Prot protein existence level 1. Extracellular Nef protein targets CD4(+) T-lymphocytes for apoptosis by interacting with CXCR4 surface receptors. From Human immunodeficiency virus type 1 group M subtype D (isolate Z2/CDC-Z34) (HIV-1).
   4906..5139    +  LTR            3' LTR (ΔU3): self-inactivating 3' long terminal repeat (LTR) from HIV-1
   5211..5332    +  polyA_signal   SV40 poly(A) signal: SV40 polyadenylation signal
   5372..5507    +  rep_origin     SV40 ori: SV40 origin of replication
   5528..5546    -  promoter       T7 promoter: promoter for bacteriophage T7 RNA polymerase
   5554..5709    +  CDS            lacZα (fragment): LacZα fragment of β-galactosidase; lacZ fragment
   5714..6142    +  rep_origin     f1 ori (sequence partly withheld): f1 bacteriophage origin of replication; arrow indicates direction of (+) strand synthesis
   6195..6299    +  promoter       AmpR promoter: bla
   6300..7160    +  CDS            AmpR: β-lactamase; bla; confers resistance to ampicillin, carbenicillin, and related antibiotics
   7331..7919    +  rep_origin     ori: high-copy-number ColE1/pMB1/pBR322/pUC origin of replication
   8102..8194    +  CDS            lacI (fragment): lac repressor; lacI; The lac repressor binds to the lac operator to inhibit transcription in E. coli. This inhibition can be relieved by adding lactose or isopropyl-β-D-thiogalactopyranoside (IPTG).
   8207..8228    +  protein_bind   CAP binding site: CAP binding activates transcription in the presence of cAMP. E. coli catabolite activator protein
   8243..8273    +  promoter       lac promoter: promoter for the E. coli lac operon
   8281..8297    +  protein_bind   lac operator: The lac repressor binds to the lac operator to inhibit transcription in E. coli. This inhibition can be relieved by adding lactose or isopropyl-β-D-thiogalactopyranoside (IPTG). lac repressor encoded by lacI
   8342..8360    +  promoter       T3 promoter: promoter for bacteriophage T3 RNA polymerase
>Addgene plasmid #219159 | SFFV-REL-Brd 205 | addgene full sequence | sequence record 450413 | Addgene NGS Result
AGCTTAATGTAGTCTTATGCAATACTCTTGTAGTCTTGCAACATGGTAACGATGAGTTAGCAACATGCCT
TACAAGGAGAGAAAAAGCACCGTGCATGCCGATTGGTGGAAGTAAGGTGGTACGATCGTGCCTTATTAGG
AAGGCAACAGACGGGTCTGACATGGATTGGACGAACCACTGAATTGCCGCATTGCAGAGATATTGTATTT
AAGTGCCTAGCTCGATACATAAACGGGTCTCTCTGGTTAGACCAGATCTGAGCCTGGGAGCTCTCTGGCT
AACTAGGGAACCCACTGCTTAAGCCTCAATAAAGCTTGCCTTGAGTGCTTCAAGTAGTGTGTGCCCGTCT
GTTGTGTGACTCTGGTAACTAGAGATCCCTCAGACCCTTTTAGTCAGTGTGGAAAATCTCTAGCAGTGGC
GCCCGAACAGGGACTTGAAAGCGAAAGGGAAACCAGAGGAGCTCTCTCGACGCAGGACTCGGCTTGCTGA
AGCGCGCACGGCAAGAGGCGAGGGGCGGCGACTGGTGAGTACGCCAAAAATTTTGACTAGCGGAGGCTAG
AAGGAGAGAGATGGGTGCGAGAGCGTCAGTATTAAGCGGGGGAGAATTAGATCGCGATGGGAAAAAATTC
GGTTAAGGCCAGGGGGAAAGAAAAAATATAAATTAAAACATATAGTATGGGCAAGCAGGGAGCTAGAACG
ATTCGCAGTTAATCCTGGCCTGTTAGAAACATCAGAAGGCTGTAGACAAATACTGGGACAGCTACAACCA
TCCCTTCAGACAGGATCAGAAGAACTTAGATCATTATATAATACAGTAGCAACCCTCTATTGTGTGCATC
AAAGGATAGAGATAAAAGACACCAAGGAAGCTTTAGACAAGATAGAGGAAGAGCAAAACAAAAGTAAGAC
CACCGCACAGCAAGCGGCCGCTGATCTTCAGACCTGGAGGAGGAGATATGAGGGACAATTGGAGAAGTGA
ATTATATAAATATAAAGTAGTAAAAATTGAACCATTAGGAGTAGCACCCACCAAGGCAAAGAGAAGAGTG
GTGCAGAGAGAAAAAAGAGCAGTGGGAATAGGAGCTTTGTTCCTTGGGTTCTTGGGAGCAGCAGGAAGCA
CTATGGGCGCAGCGTCAATGACGCTGACGGTACAGGCCAGACAATTATTGTCTGGTATAGTGCAGCAGCA
GAACAATTTGCTGAGGGCTATTGAGGCGCAACAGCATCTGTTGCAACTCACAGTCTGGGGCATCAAGCAG
CTCCAGGCAAGAATCCTGGCTGTGGAAAGATACCTAAAGGATCAACAGCTCCTGGGGATTTGGGGTTGCT
CTGGAAAACTCATTTGCACCACTGCTGTGCCTTGGAATGCTAGTTGGAGTAATAAATCTCTGGAACAGAT
TTGGAATCACACGACCTGGATGGAGTGGGACAGAGAAATTAACAATTACACAAGCTTAATACACTCCTTA
ATTGAAGAATCGCAAAACCAGCAAGAAAAGAATGAACAAGAATTATTGGAATTAGATAAATGGGCAAGTT
TGTGGAATTGGTTTAACATAACAAATTGGCTGTGGTATATAAAATTATTCATAATGATAGTAGGAGGCTT
GGTAGGTTTAAGAATAGTTTTTGCTGTACTTTCTATAGTGAATAGAGTTAGGCAGGGATATTCACCATTA
TCGTTTCAGACCCACCTCCCAACCCCGAGGGGACCCGACAGGCCCGAAGGAATAGAAGAAGAAGGTGGAG
AGAGAGACAGAGACAGATCCATTCGATTAGTGAACGGATCTCGACGGTATCGGTTAACTTTTAAAAGAAA
AGGGGGGATTGGGGGGTACAGTGCAGGGGAAAGAATAGTAGACATAATAGCAACAGACATACAAACTAAA
GAATTACAAAAACAAATTACAAAAATTCAAAATTTTATCGATCACGAGACTAGCCTCGAGCTGGCTGCAG
TAACGCCATTTTGCAAGGCATGGAAAAATACCAAACCAAGAATAGAGAAGTTCAGATCAAGGGCGGGTAC
ATGAAAATAGCTAACGTTGGGCCAAACAGGATATCTGCGGTGAGCAGTTTCGGCCCCGGCCCGGGGCCAA
GAACAGATGGTCACCGCAGTTTCGGCCCCGGCCCGAGGCCAAGAACAGATGGTCCCCAGATATGGCCCAA
CCCTCAGCAGTTTCTTAAGACCCATCAGATGTTTCCAGGCTCCCCCAAGGACCTGAAATGACCCTGCGCC
TTATTTGAATTAACCAATCAGCCTGCTTCTCGCTTCTGTTCGCGCGCTTCTGCTTCCCGAGCTCTATAAA
AGAGCTCACAACCCCTCACTCGGCGCGCCAGTCCTCCGACAGACTGAGTCGGCCGGTCGAATCAAGCTTA
TCGATACCGTCGACGCCACCATGGCCAGCGGCGCCTACAATCCCTACATCGAGATCATCGAGCAGCCCCG
GCAGCGGGGCATGAGATTCAGATACAAGTGCGAGGGAAGAAGCGCCGGCTCTATTCCTGGCGAGCACAGC
ACCGACAACAACCGGACATACCCCAGCATCCAGATCATGAACTACTACGGCAAGGGCAAAGTGCGGATCA
CCCTGGTCACCAAGAACGACCCCTACAAGCCCCATCCTCACGACCTCGTGGGCAAAGATTGCCGCGACGG
CTATTACGAGGCCGAGTTCGGACAAGAGAGAAGGCCCCTGTTCTTCCAGAACCTGGGCATCAGATGCGTG
AAGAAGAAAGAAGTCAAAGAGGCCATCATCACCCGGATCAAGGCCGGCATCAACCCCTTCAATGTGCCCG
AGAAGCAGCTGAACGACATCGAGGACTGCGACCTGAATGTCGTGCGGCTGTGCTTCCAGGTGTTCCTGCC
TGATGAGCACGGCAACCTGACAACAGCTCTGCCTCCTGTGGTGTCTAACCCCATCTACGACAACAGAGCC
CCTAACACCGCCGAGCTGCGGATCTGTAGAGTGAACAAGAACTGCGGCAGCGTCAGAGGCGGCGACGAGA
TCTTTCTGCTGTGCGACAAGGTGCAGAAAGACGATATCGAAGTCCGCTTCGTGCTGAACGATTGGGAAGC
CAAGGGCATCTTCAGCCAGGCCGATGTGCATAGACAGGTGGCCATCGTGTTCAAGACCCCTCCATACTGC
AAGGCCATCACCGAGCCTGTGACCGTGAAGATGCAGCTGAGAAGGCCTAGCGACCAAGAGGTGTCCGAGA
GCATGGACTTCCGCTACCTGCCTGACGAGAAGGACACCTACGGCAACAAGGCCAAGAAGCAGAAAACCAC
ACTGCTGTTCCAGAAGCTGTGCCAGGACCACGTGAACTTCCCCGAGAGGCCTAGACCTGGACTGCTGGGC
TCTATCGGCGAGGGCAGATACTTCAAGAAAGAGCCCAACCTGTTCAGCCACGACGCCGTTGTCAGAGAAA
TGCCTACAGGCGTGTCCAGCCAGGCTGAGAGCTACTACCCATCTCCTGGACCTATCAGCAGCGGCCTGTC
TCACCATGCCTCTATGGCTCCTCTGCCTAGCAGCAGCTGGTCCTCTGTGGCTCACCCTACACCTAGAAGC
GGCAACACCAATCCTCTGAGCAGCTTCAGCACCCGGACACTGCCAAGCAACAGCCAGGGCATCCCTCCAT
TTCTGAGAATCCCCGTGGGCAACGACCTGAACGCCAGCAATGCCTGCATCTACAACAACGCCGATGACAT
CGTCGGCATGGAAGCCAGCTCTATGCCTAGCGCCGATCTGTACGGCATCAGCGACCCCAACATGCTGAGC
AACTGCTCCGTGAACATGATGACCACCAGCAGCGACAGCATGGGCGAGACAGACAACCCTAGACTGCTGA
GCATGAACCTGGAAAACCCCAGCTGCAACAGCGTGCTGGACCCCAGAGATCTGAGACAGCTGCACCAGAT
GTCCAGCAGCTCCATGTCTGCCGGCGCTAACAGCAACACCACCGTGTTTGTGTCTCAGAGCGACGCCTTC
GAGGGCAGCGATTTCAGCTGCGCCGACAACAGCATGATCAACGAGAGCGGCCCCAGCAACAGCACAAACC
CTAATAGCCACGGCTTCGTGCAGGACAGCCAGTACTCTGGCATCGGCAGCATGCAGAACGAGCAGCTGAG
CGATAGCTTCCCCTACGAGTTCTTTCAGGTGTAGTAAGGATCCCCCGGGCTGCAGGAATTCGAGCATCTT
ACCGCCATTTATTCCCATATTTGTTCTGTTTTTCTTGATTTGGGTATACATTTAAATGTTAATAAAACAA
AATGGTGGGGCAATCATTTACATTTTTAGGGATATGTAATTACTAGTTCAGGTGTATTGCCACAAGACAA
ACATGTTAAGAAACTTTCCCGTTATTTACGCTCTGTTCCTGTTAATCAACCTCTGGATTACAAAATTTGT
GAAAGATTGACTGATATTCTTAACTATGTTGCTCCTTTTACGCTGTGTGGATATGCTGCTTTAATGCCTC
TGTATCATGCTATTGCTTCCCGTACGGCTTTCGTTTTCTCCTCCTTGTATAAATCCTGGTTGCTGTCTCT
TTATGAGGAGTTGTGGCCCGTTGTCCGTCAACGTGGCGTGGTGTGCTCTGTGTTTGCTGACGCAACCCCC
ACTGGCTGGGGCATTGCCACCACCTGTCAACTCCTTTCTGGGACTTTCGCTTTCCCCCTCCCGATCGCCA
CGGCAGAACTCATCGCCGCCTGCCTTGCCCGCTGCTGGACAGGGGCTAGGTTGCTGGGCACTGATAATTC
CGTGGTGTTGTCGGGGAAGCTGACGTCCTTTGCAATTCGATATCAAGCTGTACCTTCTAGATGTACATTA
TACTTAGCGCTTCTAGACCAATGACTTACAAGGCAGCTGTAGATCTTAGCCACTTTTTAAAAGAAAAGGG
GGGACTGGAAGGGCTAATTCACTCCCAACGAAGACAAGATCTGCTTTTTGCTTGTACTGGGTCTCTCTGG
TTAGACCAGATCTGAGCCTGGGAGCTCTCTGGCTAACTAGGGAACCCACTGCTTAAGCCTCAATAAAGCT
TGCCTTGAGTGCTTCAAGTAGTGTGTGCCCGTCTGTTGTGTGACTCTGGTAACTAGAGATCCCTCAGACC
CTTTTAGTCAGTGTGGAAAATCTCTAGCAGTAGTAGTTCATGTCATCTTATTATTCAGTATTTATAACTT
GCAAAGAAATGAATATCAGAGAGTGAGAGGAACTTGTTTATTGCAGCTTATAATGGTTACAAATAAAGCA
ATAGCATCACAAATTTCACAAATAAAGCATTTTTTTCACTGCATTCTAGTTGTGGTTTGTCCAAACTCAT
CAATGTATCTTATCATGTCTGGCTCTAGCTATCCCGCCCCTAACTCCGCCCATCCCGCCCCTAACTCCGC
CCAGTTCCGCCCATTCTCCGCCCCATGGCTGACTAATTTTTTTTATTTATGCAGAGGCCGAGGCCGCCTC
GGCCTCTGAGCTATTCCAGAAGTAGTGAGGAGGCTTTTTTGGAGGCCTAGGGACGTACCCAATTCGCCCT
ATAGTGAGTCGTATTACGCGCGCTCACTGGCCGTCGTTTTACAACGTCGTGACTGGGAAAACCCTGGCGT
TACCCAACTTAATCGCCTTGCAGCACATCCCCCTTTCGCCAGCTGGCGTAATAGCGAAGAGGCCCGCACC
GATCGCCCTTCCCAACAGTTGCGCAGCCTGAATGGCGAATGGG
[124 nt withheld, positions 5714-5837]
C
[91 nt withheld, positions 5839-5929]
A
[49 nt withheld, positions 5931-5979]
CCTTTGACGTTGGAGTCCACGTTCTTT
[37 nt withheld, positions 6007-6043]
ACCCTATCTCGGTCTATTCTTTTGATTTATAAGGGATTTTGCCGATTTCGGCCTATTGGTTAAAAAATGA
GCTGATTTAACAAAAATTTAACGCGAATTTTAACAAAATATTAACGCTTACAATTTAGGTGGCACTTTTC
GGGGAAATGTGCGCGGAACCCCTATTTGTTTATTTTTCTAAATACATTCAAATATGTATCCGCTCATGAG
ACAATAACCCTGATAAATGCTTCAATAATATTGAAAAAGGAAGAGTATGAGTATTCAACATTTCCGTGTC
GCCCTTATTCCCTTTTTTGCGGCATTTTGCCTTCCTGTTTTTGCTCACCCAGAAACGCTGGTGAAAGTAA
AAGATGCTGAAGATCAGTTGGGTGCACGAGTGGGTTACATCGAACTGGATCTCAACAGCGGTAAGATCCT
TGAGAGTTTTCGCCCCGAAGAACGTTTTCCAATGATGAGCACTTTTAAAGTTCTGCTATGTGGCGCGGTA
TTATCCCGTATTGACGCCGGGCAAGAGCAACTCGGTCGCCGCATACACTATTCTCAGAATGACTTGGTTG
AGTACTCACCAGTCACAGAAAAGCATCTTACGGATGGCATGACAGTAAGAGAATTATGCAGTGCTGCCAT
AACCATGAGTGATAACACTGCGGCCAACTTACTTCTGACAACGATCGGAGGACCGAAGGAGCTAACCGCT
TTTTTGCACAACATGGGGGATCATGTAACTCGCCTTGATCGTTGGGAACCGGAGCTGAATGAAGCCATAC
CAAACGACGAGCGTGACACCACGATGCCTGTAGCAATGGCAACAACGTTGCGCAAACTATTAACTGGCGA
ACTACTTACTCTAGCTTCCCGGCAACAATTAATAGACTGGATGGAGGCGGATAAAGTTGCAGGACCACTT
CTGCGCTCGGCCCTTCCGGCTGGCTGGTTTATTGCTGATAAATCTGGAGCCGGTGAGCGTGGGTCTCGCG
GTATCATTGCAGCACTGGGGCCAGATGGTAAGCCCTCCCGTATCGTAGTTATCTACACGACGGGGAGTCA
GGCAACTATGGATGAACGAAATAGACAGATCGCTGAGATAGGTGCCTCACTGATTAAGCATTGGTAACTG
TCAGACCAAGTTTACTCATATATACTTTAGATTGATTTAAAACTTCATTTTTAATTTAAAAGGATCTAGG
TGAAGATCCTTTTTGATAATCTCATGACCAAAATCCCTTAACGTGAGTTTTCGTTCCACTGAGCGTCAGA
CCCCGTAGAAAAGATCAAAGGATCTTCTTGAGATCCTTTTTTTCTGCGCGTAATCTGCTGCTTGCAAACA
AAAAAACCACCGCTACCAGCGGTGGTTTGTTTGCCGGATCAAGAGCTACCAACTCTTTTTCCGAAGGTAA
CTGGCTTCAGCAGAGCGCAGATACCAAATACTGTTCTTCTAGTGTAGCCGTAGTTAGGCCACCACTTCAA
GAACTCTGTAGCACCGCCTACATACCTCGCTCTGCTAATCCTGTTACCAGTGGCTGCTGCCAGTGGCGAT
AAGTCGTGTCTTACCGGGTTGGACTCAAGACGATAGTTACCGGATAAGGCGCAGCGGTCGGGCTGAACGG
GGGGTTCGTGCACACAGCCCAGCTTGGAGCGAACGACCTACACCGAACTGAGATACCTACAGCGTGAGCT
ATGAGAAAGCGCCACGCTTCCCGAAGGGAGAAAGGCGGACAGGTATCCGGTAAGCGGCAGGGTCGGAACA
GGAGAGCGCACGAGGGAGCTTCCAGGGGGAAACGCCTGGTATCTTTATAGTCCTGTCGGGTTTCGCCACC
TCTGACTTGAGCGTCGATTTTTGTGATGCTCGTCAGGGGGGCGGAGCCTATGGAAAAACGCCAGCAACGC
GGCCTTTTTACGGTTCCTGGCCTTTTGCTGGCCTTTTGCTCACATGTTCTTTCCTGCGTTATCCCCTGAT
TCTGTGGATAACCGTATTACCGCCTTTGAGTGAGCTGATACCGCTCGCCGCAGCCGAACGACCGAGCGCA
GCGAGTCAGTGAGCGAGGAAGCGGAAGAGCGCCCAATACGCAAACCGCCTCTCCCCGCGCGTTGGCCGAT
TCATTAATGCAGCTGGCACGACAGGTTTCCCGACTGGAAAGCGGGCAGTGAGCGCAACGCAATTAATGTG
AGTTAGCTCACTCATTAGGCACCCCAGGCTTTACACTTTATGCTTCCGGCTCGTATGTTGTGTGGAATTG
TGAGCGGATAACAATTTCACACAGGAAACAGCTATGACCATGATTACGCCAAGCGCGCAATTAACCCTCA
CTAAAGGGAACAAAAGCTGGAGCTGCA
