>Addgene plasmid #219159 | SFFV-REL-Brd 205 | depositor partial sequence | sequence record 427957 | TF ORF
ATGGCCAGCGGCGCCTACAATCCCTACATCGAGATCATCGAGCAGCCCCGGCAGCGGGGCATGAGATTCA
GATACAAGTGCGAGGGAAGAAGCGCCGGCTCTATTCCTGGCGAGCACAGCACCGACAACAACCGGACATA
CCCCAGCATCCAGATCATGAACTACTACGGCAAGGGCAAAGTGCGGATCACCCTGGTCACCAAGAACGAC
CCCTACAAGCCCCATCCTCACGACCTCGTGGGCAAAGATTGCCGCGACGGCTATTACGAGGCCGAGTTCG
GACAAGAGAGAAGGCCCCTGTTCTTCCAGAACCTGGGCATCAGATGCGTGAAGAAGAAAGAAGTCAAAGA
GGCCATCATCACCCGGATCAAGGCCGGCATCAACCCCTTCAATGTGCCCGAGAAGCAGCTGAACGACATC
GAGGACTGCGACCTGAATGTCGTGCGGCTGTGCTTCCAGGTGTTCCTGCCTGATGAGCACGGCAACCTGA
CAACAGCTCTGCCTCCTGTGGTGTCTAACCCCATCTACGACAACAGAGCCCCTAACACCGCCGAGCTGCG
GATCTGTAGAGTGAACAAGAACTGCGGCAGCGTCAGAGGCGGCGACGAGATCTTTCTGCTGTGCGACAAG
GTGCAGAAAGACGATATCGAAGTCCGCTTCGTGCTGAACGATTGGGAAGCCAAGGGCATCTTCAGCCAGG
CCGATGTGCATAGACAGGTGGCCATCGTGTTCAAGACCCCTCCATACTGCAAGGCCATCACCGAGCCTGT
GACCGTGAAGATGCAGCTGAGAAGGCCTAGCGACCAAGAGGTGTCCGAGAGCATGGACTTCCGCTACCTG
CCTGACGAGAAGGACACCTACGGCAACAAGGCCAAGAAGCAGAAAACCACACTGCTGTTCCAGAAGCTGT
GCCAGGACCACGTGAACTTCCCCGAGAGGCCTAGACCTGGACTGCTGGGCTCTATCGGCGAGGGCAGATA
CTTCAAGAAAGAGCCCAACCTGTTCAGCCACGACGCCGTTGTCAGAGAAATGCCTACAGGCGTGTCCAGC
CAGGCTGAGAGCTACTACCCATCTCCTGGACCTATCAGCAGCGGCCTGTCTCACCATGCCTCTATGGCTC
CTCTGCCTAGCAGCAGCTGGTCCTCTGTGGCTCACCCTACACCTAGAAGCGGCAACACCAATCCTCTGAG
CAGCTTCAGCACCCGGACACTGCCAAGCAACAGCCAGGGCATCCCTCCATTTCTGAGAATCCCCGTGGGC
AACGACCTGAACGCCAGCAATGCCTGCATCTACAACAACGCCGATGACATCGTCGGCATGGAAGCCAGCT
CTATGCCTAGCGCCGATCTGTACGGCATCAGCGACCCCAACATGCTGAGCAACTGCTCCGTGAACATGAT
GACCACCAGCAGCGACAGCATGGGCGAGACAGACAACCCTAGACTGCTGAGCATGAACCTGGAAAACCCC
AGCTGCAACAGCGTGCTGGACCCCAGAGATCTGAGACAGCTGCACCAGATGTCCAGCAGCTCCATGTCTG
CCGGCGCTAACAGCAACACCACCGTGTTTGTGTCTCAGAGCGACGCCTTCGAGGGCAGCGATTTCAGCTG
CGCCGACAACAGCATGATCAACGAGAGCGGCCCCAGCAACAGCACAAACCCTAATAGCCACGGCTTCGTG
CAGGACAGCCAGTACTCTGGCATCGGCAGCATGCAGAACGAGCAGCTGAGCGATAGCTTCCCCTACGAGT
TCTTTCAGGTGTAG
