>Addgene plasmid #219159 | SFFV-REL-Brd 205 | depositor partial sequence | sequence record 427958 | Barcode sequence
TGTACATTATACTTAGCGCT
